>Addgene plasmid #161082 | pDONR221-MFSD1_STOP | addgene full sequence | sequence record 444350 | Addgene NGS Result
CTTTCCTGCGTTATCCCCTGATTCTGTGGATAACCGTATTACCGCCTTTGAGTGAGCTGATACCGCTCGC
CGCAGCCGAACGACCGAGCGCAGCGAGTCAGTGAGCGAGGAAGCGGAAGAGCGCCCAATACGCAAACCGC
CTCTCCCCGCGCGTTGGCCGATTCATTAATGCAGCTGGCACGACAGGTTTCCCGACTGGAAAGCGGGCAG
TGAGCGCAACGCAATTAATACGCGTACCGCTAGCCAGGAAGAGTTTGTAGAAACGCAAAAAGGCCATCCG
TCAGGATGGCCTTCTGCTTAGTTTGATGCCTGGCAGTTTATGGCGGGCGTCCTGCCCGCCACCCTCCGGG
CCGTTGCTTCACAACGTTCAAATCCGCTCCCGGCGGATTTGTCCTACTCAGGAGAGCGTTCACCGACAAA
CAACAGATAAAACGAAAGGCCCAGTCTTCCGACTGAGCCTTTCGTTTTATTTGATGCCTGGCAGTTCCCT
ACTCTCGCGTTAACGCTAGCATGGATGTTTTCCCAGTCACGACGTTGTAAAACGACGGCCAGTCTTAAGC
TCGGGCCCCAAATAATGATTTTATTTTGACTGATAGTGACCTGTTCGTTGCAACACATTGATGAGCAATG
CTTTTTTATAATGCCAACTTTGTACAAAAAAGCAGGCTCCACCATGGAGGAGGAGGACGAGGAGGCACGG
GCCCTGCTGGCAGGAGGACCCGACGAGGCCGATAGAGGCGCCCCCGCCGCCCCTGGCGCCCTGCCTGCCC
TGTGCGATCCATCTCGGCTGGCCCACAGACTGCTGGTGCTGCTGCTGATGTGCTTCCTGGGCTTTGGCAG
CTACTTCTGTTATGACAACCCTGCCGCCCTGCAGACCCAGGTGAAGCGGGATATGCAAGTGAATACCACA
AAGTTTATGCTGCTGTACGCCTGGTATTCCTGGCCAAACGTGGTGCTGTGCTTCTTCGGCGGCTTCCTGA
TCGACAGGGTGTTTGGCATCCGCTGGGGCACAATCATCTTCTCTTGCTTCGTGTGCATCGGACAGGTGGT
GTTCGCACTGGGAGGCATCTTCAACGCCTTTTGGCTGATGGAGTTTGGCCGGTTCGTGTTTGGAATCGGA
GGAGAGAGCCTGGCAGTGGCACAGAACACCTACGCCGTGTCCTGGTTCAAGGGCAAGGAGCTGAATCTGG
TGTTTGGCCTGCAGCTGTCCATGGCCAGAATCGGCTCTACAGTGAACATGAATCTGATGGGCTGGCTGTA
TAGCAAGATCGAGGCCCTGCTGGGATCCGCCGGACACACCACACTGGGAATCACCCTGATGATCGGCGGC
ATCACATGCATCCTGAGCCTGATCTGTGCCCTGGCCCTGGCCTACCTGGATCAGAGGGCCGAGCGCATCC
TGCACAAGGAGCAGGGCAAGACCGGCGAAGTGATCAAGCTGACAGACGTGAAGGATTTCTCCCTGCCACT
GTGGCTGATCTTTATCATCTGCGTGTGCTACTATGTGGCCGTGTTCCCCTTTATCGGCCTGGGCAAGGTG
TTCTTTACCGAGAAGTTCGGCTTTAGCTCCCAGGCCGCCAGCGCCATCAATTCCGTGGTGTATGTGATCT
CTGCCCCAATGAGCCCCGTGTTCGGCCTGCTGGTGGACAAGACAGGCAAGAACATCATCTGGGTGCTGTG
CGCAGTGGCAGCCACCCTGGTGAGCCACATGATGCTGGCCTTTACAATGTGGAATCCTTGGATCGCCATG
TGCCTGCTGGGCCTGTCTTACAGCCTGCTGGCATGTGCACTGTGGCCAATGGTGGCCTTCGTGGTCCCTG
AGCACCAGCTGGGAACCGCCTATGGCTTTATGCAGTCTATCCAGAACCTGGGCCTGGCCATCATCTCTAT
CATCGCCGGCATGATCCTGGATAGCAGGGGCTACCTGTTCCTGGAGGTGTTCTTTATCGCCTGCGTGAGC
CTGTCTCTGCTGTCCGTGGTGCTGCTGTACCTGGTGAATCGCGCCCAGGGCGGCAACCTGAATTATTCCG
CCCGGCAGAGAGAGGAGATCAAGTTCTCTCACACCGAGTAAGACCCAGCTTTCTTGTACAAAGTTGGCAT
TATAAGAAAGCATTGCTTATCAATTTGTTGCAACGAACAGGTCACTATCAGTCAAAATAAAATCATTATT
TGCCATCCAGCTGATATCCCCTATAGTGAGTCGTATTACATGGTCATAGCTGTTTCCTGGCAGCTCTGGC
CCGTGTCTCAAAATCTCTGATGTTACATTGCACAAGATAAAAATATATCATCATGAACAATAAAACTGTC
TGCTTACATAAACAGTAATACAAGGGGTGTTATGAGCCATATTCAACGGGAAACGTCGAGGCCGCGATTA
AATTCCAACATGGATGCTGATTTATATGGGTATAAATGGGCTCGCGATAATGTCGGGCAATCAGGTGCGA
CAATCTATCGCTTGTATGGGAAGCCCGATGCGCCAGAGTTGTTTCTGAAACATGGCAAAGGTAGCGTTGC
CAATGATGTTACAGATGAGATGGTCAGACTAAACTGGCTGACGGAATTTATGCCTCTTCCGACCATCAAG
CATTTTATCCGTACTCCTGATGATGCATGGTTACTCACCACTGCGATCCCCGGAAAAACAGCATTCCAGG
TATTAGAAGAATATCCTGATTCAGGTGAAAATATTGTTGATGCGCTGGCAGTGTTCCTGCGCCGGTTGCA
TTCGATTCCTGTTTGTAATTGTCCTTTTAACAGCGATCGCGTATTTCGTCTCGCTCAGGCGCAATCACGA
ATGAATAACGGTTTGGTTGATGCGAGTGATTTTGATGACGAGCGTAATGGCTGGCCTGTTGAACAAGTCT
GGAAAGAAATGCATAAACTTTTGCCATTCTCACCGGATTCAGTCGTCACTCATGGTGATTTCTCACTTGA
TAACCTTATTTTTGACGAGGGGAAATTAATAGGTTGTATTGATGTTGGACGAGTCGGAATCGCAGACCGA
TACCAGGATCTTGCCATCCTATGGAACTGCCTCGGTGAGTTTTCTCCTTCATTACAGAAACGGCTTTTTC
AAAAATATGGTATTGATAATCCTGATATGAATAAATTGCAGTTTCATTTGATGCTCGATGAGTTTTTCTA
ATCAGAATTGGTTAATTGGTTGTAACACTGGCAGAGCATTACGCTGACTTGACGGGACGGCGCAAGCTCA
TGACCAAAATCCCTTAACGTGAGTTACGCGTCGTTCCACTGAGCGTCAGACCCCGTAGAAAAGATCAAAG
GATCTTCTTGAGATCCTTTTTTTCTGCGCGTAATCTGCTGCTTGCAAACAAAAAAACCACCGCTACCAGC
GGTGGTTTGTTTGCCGGATCAAGAGCTACCAACTCTTTTTCCGAAGGTAACTGGCTTCAGCAGAGCGCAG
ATACCAAATACTGTTCTTCTAGTGTAGCCGTAGTTAGGCCACCACTTCAAGAACTCTGTAGCACCGCCTA
CATACCTCGCTCTGCTAATCCTGTTACCAGTGGCTGCTGCCAGTGGCGATAAGTCGTGTCTTACCGGGTT
GGACTCAAGACGATAGTTACCGGATAAGGCGCAGCGGTCGGGCTGAACGGGGGGTTCGTGCACACAGCCC
AGCTTGGAGCGAACGACCTACACCGAACTGAGATACCTACAGCGTGAGCTATGAGAAAGCGCCACGCTTC
CCGAAGGGAGAAAGGCGGACAGGTATCCGGTAAGCGGCAGGGTCGGAACAGGAGAGCGCACGAGGGAGCT
TCCAGGGGGAAACGCCTGGTATCTTTATAGTCCTGTCGGGTTTCGCCACCTCTGACTTGAGCGTCGATTT
TTGTGATGCTCGTCAGGGGGGCGGAGCCTATGGAAAAACGCCAGCAACGCGGCCTTTTTACGGTTCCTGG
CCTTTTGCTGGCCTTTTGCTCACATGTT
Features (pLannotate 1.2.2; 10 found; start..end, strand, type, name):
    121..213     +  CDS            lacI (fragment): lac repressor; lacI; The lac repressor binds to the lac operator to inhibit transcription in E. coli. This inhibition can be relieved by adding lactose or isopropyl-β-D-thiogalactopyranoside (IPTG).
    268..295     -  terminator     rrnB T2 terminator: transcription terminator T2 from the E. coli rrnB gene
    427..470     +  terminator     rrnB T1 terminator: Escherichia coli rrnB; transcription terminator T1 from the E. coli rrnB gene
    517..553     -  CDS            lacZα (fragment): LacZα fragment of β-galactosidase; lacZ fragment
    569..668     +  protein_bind   attL1: mutant version of attL; recombination site for the Gateway® LR reaction LR Clonase™
    674..2068    +  CDS            MFSD1: MFSD1_HUMAN - Also known as SMAP4. Experimental evidence at transcript level: Swiss-Prot protein existence level 2. Lysosomal transporter which is essential for liver homeostasis. Required to maintain stability and lysosomal localization of GLMP. From Homo sapiens (Human).
   2073..2172    -  protein_bind   attL2: mutant version of attL; recombination site for the Gateway® LR reaction LR Clonase™
   2190..2208    -  promoter       T7 promoter: promoter for bacteriophage T7 RNA polymerase
   2342..3151    +  CDS            KanR: aminoglycoside phosphotransferase; aph(3')-Ia; confers resistance to kanamycin in bacteria or G418 (Geneticin®) in eukaryotes
   3298..3886    +  rep_origin     ori: high-copy-number ColE1/pMB1/pBR322/pUC origin of replication
