>Addgene plasmid #161082 | pDONR221-MFSD1_STOP | analyzer sequence | sequence record 312098
CTTTCCTGCGTTATCCCCTGATTCTGTGGATAACCGTATTACCGCCTTTGAGTGAGCTGATACCGCTCGC
CGCAGCCGAACGACCGAGCGCAGCGAGTCAGTGAGCGAGGAAGCGGAAGAGCGCCCAATACGCAAACCGC
CTCTCCCCGCGCGTTGGCCGATTCATTAATGCAGCTGGCACGACAGGTTTCCCGACTGGAAAGCGGGCAG
TGAGCGCAACGCAATTAATACGCGTACCGCTAGCCAGGAAGAGTTTGTAGAAACGCAAAAAGGCCATCCG
TCAGGATGGCCTTCTGCTTAGTTTGATGCCTGGCAGTTTATGGCGGGCGTCCTGCCCGCCACCCTCCGGG
CCGTTGCTTCACAACGTTCAAATCCGCTCCCGGCGGATTTGTCCTACTCAGGAGAGCGTTCACCGACAAA
CAACAGATAAAACGAAAGGCCCAGTCTTCCGACTGAGCCTTTCGTTTTATTTGATGCCTGGCAGTTCCCT
ACTCTCGCGTTAACGCTAGCATGGATGTTTTCCCAGTCACGACGTTGTAAAACGACGGCCAGTCTTAAGC
TCGGGCCCCAAATAATGATTTTATTTTGACTGATAGTGACCTGTTCGTTGCAACACATTGATGAGCAATG
CTTTTTTATAATGCCAACTTTGTACAAAAAAGCAGGCTCCACCATGGAGGAGGAGGACGAGGAGGCACGG
GCCCTGCTGGCAGGAGGACCCGACGAGGCCGATAGAGGCGCCCCCGCCGCCCCTGGCGCCCTGCCTGCCC
TGTGCGATCCATCTCGGCTGGCCCACAGACTGCTGGTGCTGCTGCTGATGTGCTTCCTGGGCTTTGGCAG
CTACTTCTGTTATGACAACCCTGCCGCCCTGCAGACCCAGGTGAAGCGGGATATGCAAGTGAATACCACA
AAGTTTATGCTGCTGTACGCCTGGTATTCCTGGCCAAACGTGGTGCTGTGCTTCTTCGGCGGCTTCCTGA
TCGACAGGGTGTTTGGCATCCGCTGGGGCACAATCATCTTCTCTTGCTTCGTGTGCATCGGACAGGTGGT
GTTCGCACTGGGAGGCATCTTCAACGCCTTTTGGCTGATGGAGTTTGGCCGGTTCGTGTTTGGAATCGGA
GGAGAGAGCCTGGCAGTGGCACAGAACACCTACGCCGTGTCCTGGTTCAAGGGCAAGGAGCTGAATCTGG
TGTTTGGCCTGCAGCTGTCCATGGCCAGAATCGGCTCTACAGTGAACATGAATCTGATGGGCTGGCTGTA
TAGCAAGATCGAGGCCCTGCTGGGATCCGCCGGACACACCACACTGGGAATCACCCTGATGATCGGCGGC
ATCACATGCATCCTGAGCCTGATCTGTGCCCTGGCCCTGGCCTACCTGGATCAGAGGGCCGAGCGCATCC
TGCACAAGGAGCAGGGCAAGACCGGCGAAGTGATCAAGCTGACAGACGTGAAGGATTTCTCCCTGCCACT
GTGGCTGATCTTTATCATCTGCGTGTGCTACTATGTGGCCGTGTTCCCCTTTATCGGCCTGGGCAAGGTG
TTCTTTACCGAGAAGTTCGGCTTTAGCTCCCAGGCCGCCAGCGCCATCAATTCCGTGGTGTATGTGATCT
CTGCCCCAATGAGCCCCGTGTTCGGCCTGCTGGTGGACAAGACAGGCAAGAACATCATCTGGGTGCTGTG
CGCAGTGGCAGCCACCCTGGTGAGCCACATGATGCTGGCCTTTACAATGTGGAATCCTTGGATCGCCATG
TGCCTGCTGGGCCTGTCTTACAGCCTGCTGGCATGTGCACTGTGGCCAATGGTGGCCTTCGTGGTCCCTG
AGCACCAGCTGGGAACCGCCTATGGCTTTATGCAGTCTATCCAGAACCTGGGCCTGGCCATCATCTCTAT
CATCGCCGGCATGATCCTGGATAGCAGGGGCTACCTGTTCCTGGAGGTGTTCTTTATCGCCTGCGTGAGC
CTGTCTCTGCTGTCCGTGGTGCTGCTGTACCTGGTGAATCGCGCCCAGGGCGGCAACCTGAATTATTCCG
CCCGGCAGAGAGAGGAGATCAAGTTCTCTCACACCGAGTAAGACCCAGCTTTCTTGTACAAAGTTGGCAT
TATAAGAAAGCATTGCTTATCAATTTGTTGCAACGAACAGGTCACTATCAGTCAAAATAAAATCATTATT
TGCCATCCAGCTGATATCCCCTATAGTGAGTCGTATTACATGGTCATAGCTGTTTCCTGGCAGCTCTGGC
CCGTGTCTCAAAATCTCTGATGTTACATTGCACAAGATAAAATAATATCATCATGAACAATAAAACTGTC
TGCTTACATAAACAGTAATACAAGGGGTGTTATGAGCCATATTCAACGGGAAACGTCGAGGCCGCGATTA
AATTCCAACATGGATGCTGATTTATATGGGTATAAATGGGCTCGCGATAATGTCGGGCAATCAGGTGCGA
CAATCTATCGCTTGTATGGGAAGCCCGATGCGCCAGAGTTGTTTCTGAAACATGGCAAAGGTAGCGTTGC
CAATGATGTTACAGATGAGATGGTCAGACTAAACTGGCTGACGGAATTTATGCCTCTTCCGACCATCAAG
CATTTTATCCGTACTCCTGATGATGCATGGTTACTCACCACTGCGATCCCCGGAAAAACAGCATTCCAGG
TATTAGAAGAATATCCTGATTCAGGTGAAAATATTGTTGATGCGCTGGCAGTGTTCCTGCGCCGGTTGCA
TTCGATTCCTGTTTGTAATTGTCCTTTTAACAGCGATCGCGTATTTCGTCTCGCTCAGGCGCAATCACGA
ATGAATAACGGTTTGGTTGATGCGAGTGATTTTGATGACGAGCGTAATGGCTGGCCTGTTGAACAAGTCT
GGAAAGAAATGCATAAACTTTTGCCATTCTCACCGGATTCAGTCGTCACTCATGGTGATTTCTCACTTGA
TAACCTTATTTTTGACGAGGGGAAATTAATAGGTTGTATTGATGTTGGACGAGTCGGAATCGCAGACCGA
TACCAGGATCTTGCCATCCTATGGAACTGCCTCGGTGAGTTTTCTCCTTCATTACAGAAACGGCTTTTTC
AAAAATATGGTATTGATAATCCTGATATGAATAAATTGCAGTTTCATTTGATGCTCGATGAGTTTTTCTA
ATCAGAATTGGTTAATTGGTTGTAACACTGGCAGAGCATTACGCTGACTTGACGGGACGGCGCAAGCTCA
TGACCAAAATCCCTTAACGTGAGTTACGCGTCGTTCCACTGAGCGTCAGACCCCGTAGAAAAGATCAAAG
GATCTTCTTGAGATCCTTTTTTTCTGCGCGTAATCTGCTGCTTGCAAACAAAAAAACCACCGCTACCAGC
GGTGGTTTGTTTGCCGGATCAAGAGCTACCAACTCTTTTTCCGAAGGTAACTGGCTTCAGCAGAGCGCAG
ATACCAAATACTGTTCTTCTAGTGTAGCCGTAGTTAGGCCACCACTTCAAGAACTCTGTAGCACCGCCTA
CATACCTCGCTCTGCTAATCCTGTTACCAGTGGCTGCTGCCAGTGGCGATAAGTCGTGTCTTACCGGGTT
GGACTCAAGACGATAGTTACCGGATAAGGCGCAGCGGTCGGGCTGAACGGGGGGTTCGTGCACACAGCCC
AGCTTGGAGCGAACGACCTACACCGAACTGAGATACCTACAGCGTGAGCTATGAGAAAGCGCCACGCTTC
CCGAAGGGAGAAAGGCGGACAGGTATCCGGTAAGCGGCAGGGTCGGAACAGGAGAGCGCACGAGGGAGCT
TCCAGGGGGAAACGCCTGGTATCTTTATAGTCCTGTCGGGTTTCGCCACCTCTGACTTGAGCGTCGATTT
TTGTGATGCTCGTCAGGGGGGCGGAGCCTATGGAAAAACGCCAGCAACGCGGCCTTTTTACGGTTCCTGG
CCTTTTGCTGGCCTTTTGCTCACATGTT
Features (pLannotate 1.2.2; 10 found; start..end, strand, type, name):
    121..213     +  CDS            lacI (fragment): lac repressor; lacI; The lac repressor binds to the lac operator to inhibit transcription in E. coli. This inhibition can be relieved by adding lactose or isopropyl-β-D-thiogalactopyranoside (IPTG).
    268..295     -  terminator     rrnB T2 terminator: transcription terminator T2 from the E. coli rrnB gene
    427..470     +  terminator     rrnB T1 terminator: Escherichia coli rrnB; transcription terminator T1 from the E. coli rrnB gene
    517..553     -  CDS            lacZα (fragment): LacZα fragment of β-galactosidase; lacZ fragment
    569..668     +  protein_bind   attL1: mutant version of attL; recombination site for the Gateway® LR reaction LR Clonase™
    674..2068    +  CDS            MFSD1: MFSD1_HUMAN - Also known as SMAP4. Experimental evidence at transcript level: Swiss-Prot protein existence level 2. Lysosomal transporter which is essential for liver homeostasis. Required to maintain stability and lysosomal localization of GLMP. From Homo sapiens (Human).
   2073..2172    -  protein_bind   attL2: mutant version of attL; recombination site for the Gateway® LR reaction LR Clonase™
   2190..2208    -  promoter       T7 promoter: promoter for bacteriophage T7 RNA polymerase
   2342..3151    +  CDS            KanR: aminoglycoside phosphotransferase; aph(3')-Ia; confers resistance to kanamycin in bacteria or G418 (Geneticin®) in eukaryotes
   3298..3886    +  rep_origin     ori: high-copy-number ColE1/pMB1/pBR322/pUC origin of replication
