[The description below was written by a language model from this plasmid's Addgene catalogue record and pLannotate feature annotations shown in this document.]
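Description:
pDONR221-MFSD1_STOP is a Gateway entry clone built on the pDONR221 backbone, carrying a codon-optimized open reading frame for human MFSD1 (also known as SMAP4), a major facilitator superfamily protein annotated as a lysosomal transporter needed for liver homeostasis and for the stability and lysosomal localization of GLMP. The sequenced plasmid is about 3.9 kb. It is maintained in E. coli at high copy from a ColE1/pUC-type origin and selected with kanamycin through an aminoglycoside phosphotransferase (KanR) gene. Although the catalogue lists it under mammalian expression, the feature table shows no eukaryotic promoter or polyadenylation signal, so the plasmid serves as a shuttle for the ORF rather than as an expression vector in its own right.

The roughly 1.4 kb MFSD1 coding sequence lies between attL1 and attL2 sites, which allow an LR Clonase reaction to transfer the ORF directionally into any attR-containing destination vector chosen by the user. The ORF ends in a stop codon, so the protein is expressed with a native C-terminus or with N-terminal tags supplied by the destination vector. C-terminal fusions require the companion version of the clone that lacks the stop codon. Upstream of the cassette, rrnB T1 and T2 terminators insulate the insert from read-through transcription in bacteria. A T7 promoter sits beyond attL2 and points back toward the insert. Short lacI and lacZα fragments are backbone remnants, and M13 primer sites flanking the cassette are used for sequencing. The clone belongs to a consortium collection of solute carrier and related transporter ORFs intended for subcloning into custom expression vectors for transporter research and drug discovery.
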