Addgene plasmid #161082: pDONR221-MFSD1_STOP
Purpose: Gateway entry clone with codon-optimized ORF sequence for subcloning into custom expression vectors. Contains a STOP codon at the end of the codon-optimized ORF sequence.
Depositing lab: RESOLUTE Consortium & Giulio Superti-Furga. Depositing organization: CeMM Research Center for Molecular Medicine. Publication: The RESOLUTE consortium: unlocking SLC transporters for drug discovery. Superti-Furga G, Lackner D, Wiedmer T, Ingles-Prieto A, Barbosa B, Girardi E, Goldmann U, Gurtl B, Klavins K, Klimek C, Lindinger S, Lineiro-Retes E, Muller AC, Onstein S, Redinger G, Reil D, Sedlyarov V, Wolf G, Crawford M, Everley R, ... Steppan CM. Nat Rev Drug Discov. 2020 Jul;19(7):429-430. doi: 10.1038/d41573-020-00056-6. PubMed 32265506.
Backbone
  Vector backbone: pDONR221
  Backbone manufacturer: ThermoFisher Scientific
  Backbone size w/o insert (bp): 2550
  Vector type: Mammalian Expression
Growth in bacteria
  Bacterial resistance: Kanamycin, 50 μg/mL
  Growth temperature: 37°C
  Growth strain: NEB Stable
  Copy number: High Copy
Gene/Insert
  Gene/Insert name: MFSD1 (alt name: FLJ14153, UG0581B09)
  Species: H. sapiens (human)
  Insert size (bp): 1398
  Entrez Gene: MFSD1 (a.k.a. SMAP4, FLJ14153)
  Cloning method: Gateway Cloning
  Sequencing primers: 5′ M13-fwd; 3′ M13-rev
Terms and licenses: Academic/Nonprofit Terms; Industry Terms
Depositor comments: This plasmid contains a STOP codon at the end of the codon-optimized ORF. For the version of this plasmid that does not contain a STOP codon, please see Addgene plasmid 131916 For more information on the full Resolute plasmid collection, please see www.addgene.org/depositor-collections/re-solute/. Please provide your feedback on this plasmid to the RESOLUTE consortium by filling out their RESOLUTE repository feedback form: https://forms.office.com/Pages/ResponsePage.aspx?id=0e05yklzmkS7rjFGQL4N7z4feCLQvEJAmVcOCM_u885UN1JJRko0Ukg4TVQwNTZLOUxPQVJWT1NHUCQlQCN0PWcu
How to cite: pDONR221-MFSD1_STOP was a gift from RESOLUTE Consortium & Giulio Superti-Furga (Addgene plasmid # 161082 ; http://n2t.net/addgene:161082 ; RRID:Addgene_161082)
