>Addgene plasmid #161082 | pDONR221-MFSD1_STOP | depositor partial sequence | sequence record 312099 | Codon-optimized ORF of MFSD1
ATGGAGGAGGAGGACGAGGAGGCACGGGCCCTGCTGGCAGGAGGACCCGACGAGGCCGATAGAGGCGCCC
CCGCCGCCCCTGGCGCCCTGCCTGCCCTGTGCGATCCATCTCGGCTGGCCCACAGACTGCTGGTGCTGCT
GCTGATGTGCTTCCTGGGCTTTGGCAGCTACTTCTGTTATGACAACCCTGCCGCCCTGCAGACCCAGGTG
AAGCGGGATATGCAAGTGAATACCACAAAGTTTATGCTGCTGTACGCCTGGTATTCCTGGCCAAACGTGG
TGCTGTGCTTCTTCGGCGGCTTCCTGATCGACAGGGTGTTTGGCATCCGCTGGGGCACAATCATCTTCTC
TTGCTTCGTGTGCATCGGACAGGTGGTGTTCGCACTGGGAGGCATCTTCAACGCCTTTTGGCTGATGGAG
TTTGGCCGGTTCGTGTTTGGAATCGGAGGAGAGAGCCTGGCAGTGGCACAGAACACCTACGCCGTGTCCT
GGTTCAAGGGCAAGGAGCTGAATCTGGTGTTTGGCCTGCAGCTGTCCATGGCCAGAATCGGCTCTACAGT
GAACATGAATCTGATGGGCTGGCTGTATAGCAAGATCGAGGCCCTGCTGGGATCCGCCGGACACACCACA
CTGGGAATCACCCTGATGATCGGCGGCATCACATGCATCCTGAGCCTGATCTGTGCCCTGGCCCTGGCCT
ACCTGGATCAGAGGGCCGAGCGCATCCTGCACAAGGAGCAGGGCAAGACCGGCGAAGTGATCAAGCTGAC
AGACGTGAAGGATTTCTCCCTGCCACTGTGGCTGATCTTTATCATCTGCGTGTGCTACTATGTGGCCGTG
TTCCCCTTTATCGGCCTGGGCAAGGTGTTCTTTACCGAGAAGTTCGGCTTTAGCTCCCAGGCCGCCAGCG
CCATCAATTCCGTGGTGTATGTGATCTCTGCCCCAATGAGCCCCGTGTTCGGCCTGCTGGTGGACAAGAC
AGGCAAGAACATCATCTGGGTGCTGTGCGCAGTGGCAGCCACCCTGGTGAGCCACATGATGCTGGCCTTT
ACAATGTGGAATCCTTGGATCGCCATGTGCCTGCTGGGCCTGTCTTACAGCCTGCTGGCATGTGCACTGT
GGCCAATGGTGGCCTTCGTGGTCCCTGAGCACCAGCTGGGAACCGCCTATGGCTTTATGCAGTCTATCCA
GAACCTGGGCCTGGCCATCATCTCTATCATCGCCGGCATGATCCTGGATAGCAGGGGCTACCTGTTCCTG
GAGGTGTTCTTTATCGCCTGCGTGAGCCTGTCTCTGCTGTCCGTGGTGCTGCTGTACCTGGTGAATCGCG
CCCAGGGCGGCAACCTGAATTATTCCGCCCGGCAGAGAGAGGAGATCAAGTTCTCTCACACCGAGTAA
